>Addgene plasmid #26395 | C17V | addgene full sequence | sequence record 242410 | Addgene NGS Result
CGTTACATAACTTACGGTAAATGGCCCGCCTGGCTGACCGCCCAACGACCCCCGCCCATTGACGTCAATA
ATGACGTATGTTCCCATAGTAACGCCAATAGGGACTTTCCATTGACGTCAATGGGTGGAGTATTTACGGT
AAACTGCCCACTTGGCAGTACATCAAGTGTATCATATGCCAAGTACGCCCCCTATTGACGTCAATGACGG
TAAATGGCCCGCCTGGCATTATGCCCAGTACATGACCTTATGGGACTTTCCTACTTGGCAGTACATCTAC
GTATTAGTCATCGCTATTACCATGGTGATGCGGTTTTGGCAGTACATCAATGGGCGTGGATAGCGGTTTG
ACTCACGGGGATTTCCAAGTCTCCACCCCATTGACGTCAATGGGAGTTTGTTTTGGCACCAAAATCAACG
GGACTTTCCAAAATGTCGTAACAACTCCGCCCCATTGACGCAAATGGGCGGTAGGCGTGTACGGTGGGAG
GTCTATATAAGCAGAGCTGGTTTAGTGAACCGTCAGATCCGCTAGCGCTACCGGTCGCCACCATGGTGAG
CAAGGGCGAGGAGCTGTTCACCGGGGTGGTGCCCATCCTGGTCGAGCTGGACGGCGACGTAAACGGCCAC
AAGTTCAGCGTGTCCGGCGAGGGCGAGGGCGATGCCACCTACGGCAAGCTGACCCTGAAGTTCATCTGCA
CCACCGGCAAGCTGCCCGTGCCCTGGCCCACCCTCGTGACCACCCTGACCTGGGGCGTGCAGTGCTTCGC
CCGCTACCCCGACCACATGAAGCAGCACGACTTCTTCAAGTCCGCCATGCCCGAAGGCTACGTCCAGGAG
CGCACCATCTTCTTCAAGGACGACGGCAACTACAAGACCCGCGCCGAGGTGAAGTTCGAGGGCGACACCC
TGGTGAACCGCATCGAGCTGAAGGGCATCGACTTCAAGGAGGACGGCAACATCCTGGGGCACAAGCTGGA
GTACAACGCCATCAGCGACAACGTCTATATCACCGCCGACAAGCAGAAGAACGGCATCAAGGCCAACTTC
AAGATCCGCCACAACATCGAGGACGGCAGCGTGCAGCTCGCCGACCACTACCAGCAGAACACCCCCATCG
GCGACGGCCCCGTGCTGCTGCCCGACAACCACTACCTGAGCACCCAGTCCAAGCTGAGCAAAGACCCCAA
CGAGAAGCGCGATCACATGGTCCTGCTGGAGTTCGTGACCGCCGCCGGGATCACTCTCGGCATGGACGAG
CTGTACAAGTCCGGACTCAGATCTCGAGCTCAAGCTTCGAATTCTGCAGTCGACGGTACCAGCAAGGGCG
AGGAGCTGTTCACCGGGGTGGTGCCCATCCTGGTCGAGCTGGACGGCGACGTAAACGGCCACAAGTTCAG
CGTGTCCGGCGAGGGCGAGGGCGATGCCACCTACGGCAAGCTGACCCTGAAGCTCATCTGCACCACCGGC
AAGCTGCCCGTGCCCTGGCCCACCCTCGTGACCACCCTCGGCTACGGCCTGCAGTGCTTCGCCCGCTACC
CCGACCACATGAAGCAGCACGACTTCTTCAAGTCCGCCATGCCCGAAGGCTACGTCCAGGAGCGCACCAT
CTTCTTCAAGGACGACGGCAACTACAAGACCCGCGCCGAGGTGAAGTTCGAGGGCGACACCCTGGTGAAC
CGCATCGAGCTGAAGGGCATCGACTTCAAGGAGGACGGCAACATCCTGGGGCACAAGCTGGAGTACAACT
ACAACAGCCACAACGTCTATATCACCGCCGACAAGCAGAAGAACGGCATCAAGGCCAACTTCAAGATCCG
CCACAACATCGAGGACGGCGGCGTGCAGCTCGCCGACCACTACCAGCAGAACACCCCCATCGGCGACGGC
CCCGTGCTGCTGCCCGACAACCACTACCTGAGCTACCAGTCCAAGCTGAGCAAAGACCCCAACGAGAAGC
GCGATCACATGGTCCTGCTGGAGTTCGTGACCGCCGCCGGGATCACTCTCGGCATGGACGAGCTGTACAA
GGGATCCACCGGATCTAGATAACTGATCATAATCAGCCATACCACATTTGTAGAGGTTTTACTTGCTTTA
AAAAACCTCCCACACCTCCCCCTGAACCTGAAACATAAAATGAATGCAATTGTTGTTGTTAACTTGTTTA
TTGCAGCTTATAATGGTTACAAATAAAGCAATAGCATCACAAATTTCACAAATAAAGCATTTTTTTCACT
GCATTCTAGTTGTGGTTTGTCCAAACTCATCAATGTATCTTAACGCGTAAATTGTAAGCGTTAATATTTT
GTTAAAATTCGCGTTAAATTTTTGTTAAATCAGCTCATTTTTTAACCAATAGGCCGAAATCGGCAAAATC
CCTTATAAATCAAAAGAATAGACCGAGATAGGGT
[37 nt withheld, positions 2415-2451]
AAAGAACGTGGACTCCAACGTCAAAGG
[49 nt withheld, positions 2479-2527]
T
[91 nt withheld, positions 2529-2619]
G
[124 nt withheld, positions 2621-2744]
CAGGTGGCACTTTTCGGGGAAATGTGCGCGGAACCCCTATTTGTTTATTTTTCTAAATACATTCAAATAT
GTATCCGCTCATGAGACAATAACCCTGATAAATGCTTCAATAATATTGAAAAAGGAAGAGTCCTGAGGCG
GAAAGAACCAGCTGTGGAATGTGTGTCAGTTAGGGTGTGGAAAGTCCCCAGGCTCCCCAGCAGGCAGAAG
TATGCAAAGCATGCATCTCAATTAGTCAGCAACCAGGTGTGGAAAGTCCCCAGGCTCCCCAGCAGGCAGA
AGTATGCAAAGCATGCATCTCAATTAGTCAGCAACCATAGTCCCGCCCCTAACTCCGCCCATCCCGCCCC
TAACTCCGCCCAGTTCCGCCCATTCTCCGCCCCATGGCTGACTAATTTTTTTTATTTATGCAGAGGCCGA
GGCCGCCTCGGCCTCTGAGCTATTCCAGAAGTAGTGAGGAGGCTTTTTTGGAGGCCTAGGCTTTTGCAAA
GATCGATCAAGAGACAGGATGAGGATCGTTTCGCATGATTGAACAAGATGGATTGCACGCAGGTTCTCCG
GCCGCTTGGGTGGAGAGGCTATTCGGCTATGACTGGGCACAACAGACAATCGGCTGCTCTGATGCCGCCG
TGTTCCGGCTGTCAGCGCAGGGGCGCCCGGTTCTTTTTGTCAAGACCGACCTGTCCGGTGCCCTGAATGA
ACTGCAAGACGAGGCAGCGCGGCTATCGTGGCTGGCCACGACGGGCGTTCCTTGCGCAGCTGTGCTCGAC
GTTGTCACTGAAGCGGGAAGGGACTGGCTGCTATTGGGCGAAGTGCCGGGGCAGGATCTCCTGTCATCTC
ACCTTGCTCCTGCCGAGAAAGTATCCATCATGGCTGATGCAATGCGGCGGCTGCATACGCTTGATCCGGC
TACCTGCCCATTCGACCACCAAGCGAAACATCGCATCGAGCGAGCACGTACTCGGATGGAAGCCGGTCTT
GTCGATCAGGATGATCTGGACGAAGAGCATCAGGGGCTCGCGCCAGCCGAACTGTTCGCCAGGCTCAAGG
CGAGCATGCCCGACGGCGAGGATCTCGTCGTGACCCATGGCGATGCCTGCTTGCCGAATATCATGGTGGA
AAATGGCCGCTTTTCTGGATTCATCGACTGTGGCCGGCTGGGTGTGGCGGACCGCTATCAGGACATAGCG
TTGGCTACCCGTGATATTGCTGAAGAGCTTGGCGGCGAATGGGCTGACCGCTTCCTCGTGCTTTACGGTA
TCGCCGCTCCCGATTCGCAGCGCATCGCCTTCTATCGCCTTCTTGACGAGTTCTTCTGAGCGGGACTCTG
GGGTTCGAAATGACCGACCAAGCGACGCCCAACCTGCCATCACGAGATTTCGATTCCACCGCCGCCTTCT
ATGAAAGGTTGGGCTTCGGAATCGTTTTCCGGGACGCCGGCTGGATGATCCTCCAGCGCGGGGATCTCAT
GCTGGAGTTCTTCGCCCACCCTAGGGGGAGGCTAACTGAAACACGGAAGGAGACAATACCGGAAGGAACC
CGCGCTATGACGGCAATAAAAAGACAGAATAAAACGCACGGTGTTGGGTCGTTTGTTCATAAACGCGGGG
TTCGGTCCCAGGGCTGGCACTCTGTCGATACCCCACCGAGACCCCATTGGGGCCAATACGCCCGCGTTTC
TTCCTTTTCCCCACCCCACCCCCCAAGTTCGGGTGAAGGCCCAGGGCTCGCAGCCAACGTCGGGGCGGCA
GGCCCTGCCATAGCCTCAGGTTACTCATATATACTTTAGATTGATTTAAAACTTCATTTTTAATTTAAAA
GGATCTAGGTGAAGATCCTTTTTGATAATCTCATGACCAAAATCCCTTAACGTGAGTTTTCGTTCCACTG
AGCGTCAGACCCCGTAGAAAAGATCAAAGGATCTTCTTGAGATCCTTTTTTTCTGCGCGTAATCTGCTGC
TTGCAAACAAAAAAACCACCGCTACCAGCGGTGGTTTGTTTGCCGGATCAAGAGCTACCAACTCTTTTTC
CGAAGGTAACTGGCTTCAGCAGAGCGCAGATACCAAATACTGTTCTTCTAGTGTAGCCGTAGTTAGGCCA
CCACTTCAAGAACTCTGTAGCACCGCCTACATACCTCGCTCTGCTAATCCTGTTACCAGTGGCTGCTGCC
AGTGGCGATAAGTCGTGTCTTACCGGGTTGGACTCAAGACGATAGTTACCGGATAAGGCGCAGCGGTCGG
GCTGAACGGGGGGTTCGTGCACACAGCCCAGCTTGGAGCGAACGACCTACACCGAACTGAGATACCTACA
GCGTGAGCTATGAGAAAGCGCCACGCTTCCCGAAGGGAGAAAGGCGGACAGGTATCCGGTAAGCGGCAGG
GTCGGAACAGGAGAGCGCACGAGGGAGCTTCCAGGGGGAAACGCCTGGTATCTTTATAGTCCTGTCGGGT
TTCGCCACCTCTGACTTGAGCGTCGATTTTTGTGATGCTCGTCAGGGGGGCGGAGCCTATGGAAAAACGC
CAGCAACGCGGCCTTTTTACGGTTCCTGGCCTTTTGCTGGCCTTTTGCTCACATGTTCTTTCCTGCGTTA
TCCCCTGATTCTGTGGATAACCGTATTACCGCCATGCATTAGTTATTAATAGTAATCAATTACGGGGTCA
TTAGTTCATAGCCCATATATGGAGTTCCG
Features (pLannotate 1.2.2; 16 found; start..end, strand, type, name):
      1..304     +  enhancer       CMV enhancer: human cytomegalovirus immediate early enhancer
    305..508     +  promoter       CMV promoter: human cytomegalovirus (CMV) immediate early promoter
    553..1269    +  CDS            mCerulean: mCerulean is a basic (constitutively fluorescent) cyan fluorescent protein published in 2005, derived from Aequorea victoria. It is reported to be a very rapidly-maturing monomer.
   1270..1320    +  misc_feature   MCS (fragment): multiple cloning site
   1321..2031    +  CDS            mVenus: mVenus is a basic (constitutively fluorescent) yellow fluorescent protein published in 2006, derived from Aequorea victoria. It is reported to be a rapidly-maturing monomer with moderate acid sensitivity.
   2054..2138    +  CDS            large T antigen (fragment): large T antigen from SV40 (simian virus 40)
   2161..2282    +  polyA_signal   SV40 poly(A) signal: SV40 polyadenylation signal
   2316..2744    -  rep_origin     f1 ori (sequence partly withheld): f1 bacteriophage origin of replication; arrow indicates direction of (+) strand synthesis
   2771..2875    +  promoter       AmpR promoter: bla
   2877..3234    +  promoter       SV40 promoter: SV40 enhancer and early promoter
   3269..4063    +  CDS            NeoR/KanR: aminoglycoside phosphotransferase from Tn5; aph(3')-II (or nptII); confers resistance to neomycin, kanamycin, and G418 (Geneticin®)
   4084..4236    +  CDS            ble (fragment): BLE_KLEPN - Experimental evidence at protein level: Swiss-Prot protein existence level 1. Binding protein with a strong affinity to the bleomycin family of antibiotics. Binds to CL990; an antimitotic-antibiotic compound. From Klebsiella pneumoniae.
   4295..4342    +  polyA_signal   HSV TK poly(A) signal: herpes simplex virus thymidine kinase polyadenylation signal (Cole and Stacy, 1985)
   4433..4449    -  polyA_signal   bGH poly(A) signal (fragment): bovine growth hormone polyadenylation signal
   4671..5259    +  rep_origin     ori: high-copy-number ColE1/pMB1/pBR322/pUC origin of replication
   5374..5433    +  enhancer       CMV enhancer (fragment): human cytomegalovirus immediate early enhancer
