[The description below was written by a language model from this plasmid's Addgene catalogue record and pLannotate feature annotations shown in this document.]
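Description:
C17V is a mammalian expression plasmid built on the pEGFP-C1 backbone that encodes a single-chain FRET reference standard: the cyan fluorescent protein Cerulean joined through a 17-amino-acid linker to the yellow fluorescent protein Venus. In the annotated sequence, the human cytomegalovirus immediate early enhancer and promoter drive the fusion. The Cerulean coding region comes first, followed by a 51-nt stretch annotated as a fragment of the multiple cloning site, which matches the length of the 17-residue linker. The Venus coding region comes next, and an SV40 polyadenylation signal terminates the transcript. The annotation tool labels the two fluorescent proteins as the monomeric forms (mCerulean, mVenus), while the catalogue entry simply calls them Cerulean and Venus. The insert of about 1.5 kb was cloned between NheI and BamHI sites, both of which are retained.

The plasmid is propagated in E. coli from a high-copy ColE1/pUC-type origin and also carries an f1 phage origin. A single Tn5 aminoglycoside phosphotransferase gene (NeoR/KanR) provides selection in both hosts. A bacterial promoter placed upstream gives kanamycin resistance in bacteria, and the SV40 enhancer/early promoter with an HSV TK polyadenylation signal allows G418 selection of transfected mammalian cells. The short large T antigen, ble and bGH poly(A) fragments in the table are likely backbone remnants or partial annotation matches rather than functional elements.

Because donor and acceptor are held together at a fixed one-to-one stoichiometry with a defined linker length, the construct should give a reproducible FRET efficiency when expressed in cells. It is intended as a calibration or positive-control standard for validating and comparing FRET measurements made with Cerulean–Venus pairs.
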