Addgene plasmid #26395: C17V
Depositing lab: Steven Vogel. Depositing organization: National Institute on Alcohol Abuse & Alcoholism (NIAAA). Publication: Cerulean, Venus, and VenusY67C FRET reference standards. Koushik SV, Chen H, Thaler C, Puhl HL, Vogel SS. Biophys J. 2006 Dec 15. 91(12):L99-L101. 10.1529/biophysj.106.096206 PubMed 17040988.
Backbone
  Vector backbone: pEGFP C1
  Backbone manufacturer: Clonetech
  Backbone size w/o insert (bp): 3984
  Vector type: Mammalian Expression ; FRET standard
  Selectable markers: Neomycin (select with G418)
Growth in bacteria
  Bacterial resistance: Kanamycin, 50 μg/mL
  Growth temperature: 37°C
  Growth strain: DH5alpha
  Copy number: High Copy
Gene/Insert
  Gene/Insert name: Cerulean-17-Venus (alt name: C17V)
  Species: GFP Varient
  Insert size (bp): 1493
  Tag / fusion protein: Cerulean (N terminal on insert); Venus (C terminal on insert)
  Cloning method: Restriction Enzyme; 5′ cloning site Nhe 1 (not destroyed); 3′ cloning site Bam HI (not destroyed)
  Sequencing primers: 5′ CCAAAATCAACGGGACTTTCC; 3′ CAGGTTCAGGGGGAGGTGTGG
Terms and licenses: Academic/Nonprofit Terms; Industry Terms: Not Available to Industry
Depositor comments: FRET standard This construct contains Cerulean attached via a 17 amino acid linker to Venus
How to cite: C17V was a gift from Steven Vogel (Addgene plasmid # 26395 ; http://n2t.net/addgene:26395 ; RRID:Addgene_26395)
