>Addgene plasmid #26395 | C17V | depositor partial sequence | sequence record 12443 | Author sequence
GCTAGCGCTACCGGTCGCCACCATGGTGAGCAAGGGCGAGGAGCTGTTCACCGGGGTGGTGCCCATCCTG
GTCGAGCTGGACGGCGACGTAAACGGCCACAAGTTCAGCGTGTCCGGCGAGGGCGAGGGCGATGCCACCT
ACGGCAAGCTGACCCTGAAGTTCATCTGCACCACCGGCAAGCTGCCCGTGCCCTGGCCCACCCTCGTGAC
CACCCTGACCTGGGGCGTGCAGTGCTTCGCCCGCTACCCCGACCACATGAAGCAGCACGACTTCTTCAAG
TCCGCCATGCCCGAAGGCTACGTCCAGGAGCGCACCATCTTCTTCAAGGACGACGGCAACTACAAGACCC
GCGCCGAGGTGAAGTTCGAGGGCGACACCCTGGTGAACCGCATCGAGCTGAAGGGCATCGACTTCAAGGA
GGACGGCAACATCCTGGGGCACAAGCTGGAGTACAACGCCATCAGCGACAACGTCTATATCACCGCCGAC
AAGCAGAAGAACGGCATCAAGGCCAACTTCAAGATCCGCCACAACATCGAGGACGGCAGCGTGCAGCTCG
CCGACCACTACCAGCAGAACACCCCCATCGGCGACGGCCCCGTGCTGCTGCCCGACAACCACTACCTGAG
CACCCAGTCCAAGCTGAGCAAAGACCCCAACGAGAAGCGCGATCACATGGTCCTGCTGGAGTTCGTGACC
GCCGCCGGGATCACTCTCGGCATGGACGAGCTGTACAAGTCCGGACTCAGATCTCGAGCTCAAGCTTCGA
ATTCTGCAGTCGACGGTACCAGCAAGGGCGAGGAGCTGTTCACCGGGGTGGTGCCCATCCTGGTCGAGCT
GGACGGCGACGTAAACGGCCACAAGTTCAGCGTGTCCGGCGAGGGCGAGGGCGATGCCACCTACGGCAAG
CTGACCCTGAAGCTCATCTGCACCACCGGCAAGCTGCCCGTGCCCTGGCCCACCCTCGTGACCACCCTCG
GCTACGGCCTGCAGTGCTTCGCCCGCTACCCCGACCACATGAAGCAGCACGACTTCTTCAAGTCCGCCAT
GCCCGAAGGCTACGTCCAGGAGCGCACCATCTTCTTCAAGGACGACGGCAACTACAAGACCCGCGCCGAG
GTGAAGTTCGAGGGCGACACCCTGGTGAACCGCATCGAGCTGAAGGGCATCGACTTCAAGGAGGACGGCA
ACATCCTGGGGCACAAGCTGGAGTACAACTACAACAGCCACAACGTCTATATCACCGCCGACAAGCAGAA
GAACGGCATCAAGGCCAACTTCAAGATCCGCCACAACATCGAGGACGGCGGCGTGCAGCTCGCCGACCAC
TACCAGCAGAACACCCCCATCGGCGACGGCCCCGTGCTGCTGCCCGACAACCACTACCTGAGCTACCAGT
CCAAGCTGAGCAAAGACCCCAACGAGAAGCGCGATCACATGGTCCTGCTGGAGTTCGTGACCGCCGCCGG
GATCACTCTCGGCATGGACGAGCTGTACAAGGGATCCACCGGATCTAGA
