>Addgene plasmid #26395 | C17V | addgene partial sequence | sequence record 32585 | 26395 with SV40-pA-R
CAACAATTGCATTCATTTTATGTTTCAGGTTTCAGGGGGAGGTGTGGGAGGTTTTTTAAAGCAAGTAAAA
CCTCTACAAATGTGGTATGGCTGATTATGATCAGTTATCTAGATCCGGTGGATCCCTTGTACAGCTCGTC
CATGCCGAGAGTGATCCCGGCGGCGGTCACGAACTCCAGCAGGACCATGTGATCGCGCTTCTCGTTGGGG
TCTTTGCTCAGCTTGGACTGGTAGCTCAGGTAGTGGTTGTCGGGCAGCAGCACGGGGCCGTCGCCGATGG
GGGTGTTCTGCTGGTAGTGGTCGGCGAGCTGCACGCCGCCGTCCTCGATGTTGTGGCGGATCTTGAAGTT
GGCCTTGATGCCGTTCTTCTGCTTGTCGGCGGTGATATAGACGTTGTGGCTGTTGTAGTTGTACTCCAGC
TTGTGCCCCAGGATGTTGCCGTCCTCCTTGAAGTCGATGCCCTTCAGCTCGATGCGGTTCACCAGGGTGT
CGCCCTCGAACTTCACCTCGGCGCGGGTCTTGTAGTTGCCGTCGTCCTTGAAGAAGATGGTGCGCTCCTG
GACGTAGCCTTCGGGCATGGCGGACTTGAAGAAGTCGTGCTGCTTCATGTGGTCGGGGTAGCGGGCGAAG
CACTGCAGGCCGTAGCCGAGGGTGGTCACGAGGGTGGGCCAGGGCACGGGCAGCTTGCCGGTGGTGCAGA
TGAGCTTCAGGGTCAGCTTGCCGTAGGTGGCATCGCCCTCGCCCTCGCCGGACACGCTGAACTTGTGGCC
GTTTACGTCGCCGTCCAGCTCGACCAGGATGGGCACCACCCCGGTGAACAGCTCCTCGCCCTTGCTGGTA
CCGTCGACTNCAGAATCGAACTGACT
