>Addgene plasmid #26395 | C17V | addgene partial sequence | sequence record 32586 | 26395 with CMV-F
GTGAACCGTCAGATCCGCTAGCGCTACCGGTCGCCACCATGGTGAGCAAGGGCGAGGAGCTGTTCACCGG
GGTGGTGCCCATCCTGGTCGAGCTGGACGGCGACGTAAACGGCCACAAGTTCAGCGTGTCCGGCGAGGGC
GAGGGCGATGCCACCTACGGCAAGCTGACCCTGAAGTTCATCTGCACCACCGGCAAGCTGCCCGTGCCCT
GGCCCACCCTCGTGACCACCCTGACCTGGGGCGTGCAGTGCTTCGCCCGCTACCCCGACCACATGAAGCA
GCACGACTTCTTCAAGTCCGCCATGCCCGAAGGCTACGTCCAGGAGCGCACCATCTTCTTCAAGGACGAC
GGCAACTACAAGACCCGCGCCGAGGTGAAGTTCGAGGGCGACACCCTGGTGAACCGCATCGAGCTGAAGG
GCATCGACTTCAAGGAGGACGGCAACATCCTGGGGCACAAGCTGGAGTACAACGCCATCAGCGACAACGT
CTATATCACCGCCGACAAGCAGAAGAACGGCATCAAGGCCAACTTCAAGATCCGCCACAACATCGAGGAC
GGCAGCGTGCAGCTCGCCGACCACTACCAGCAGAACACCCCCATCGGCGACGGCCCCGTGCTGCTGCCCG
ACAACCACTACCTGAGCACCCAGTCCAAGCTGAGCAAAGACCCCAACGAGAA
